>Addgene plasmid #216876 | Ubc-c005 | addgene full sequence | sequence record 434371 | Addgene NGS Result
TAATACGACTCACTATAGGGGAATTGTGAGCGGATAACAATTCCCCTCTAGAAATAATTTTGTTTAACTT
TAAGAAGGAGATATACATATGCACCATCATCATCATCATGTGAGCAAGGGCGAGGAGCTGTTCACCGGGG
TGGTGCCCATCCTGGTCGAGCTGGACGGCGACGTAAACGGCCACAAGTTCAGCGTGTCCGGCGAGGGCGA
GGGCGATGCCACCTACGGCAAGCTGACCCTGAAGTTCATCTGCACCACCGGCAAGCTGCCCGTGCCCTGG
CCCACCCTCGTGACCACCTTCGGCTACGGCCTGATGTGCTTCGCCCGCTACCCCGACCACATGAAGCAGC
ACGACTTCTTCAAGTCCGCCATGCCCGAAGGCTACGTCCAGGAGCGCACCATCTTCTTCAAGGACGACGG
CAACTACAAGACCCGCGCCGAGGTGAAGTTCGAGGGCGACACCCTGGTGAACCGCATCGAGCTGAAGGGC
ATCGACTTCAAGGAGGACGGCAACATCCTGGGGCACAAGCTGGAGTACAACTACAACAGCCACAACGTCT
ATATCATGGCCGACAAGCAGAAGAACGGCATCAAGGTGAACTTCAAGATCCGCCACAACATCGAGGACGG
CAGCGTGCAGCTCGCCGACCACTACCAGCAGAACACCCCCATCGGCGACGGCCCCGTGCTGCTGCCCGAC
AACCACTACCTGAGCTACCAGTCCAAGCTGAGCAAAGACCCCAACGAGAAGCGCGATCACATGGTCCTGC
TGGAGTTCGTGACCGCCGCCGGGATCACTCTCGGCATGGACGAGCTGTACAAGTCTTCTGGTGTAGATCT
GGGTACCGAGAACTTGTACTTCCAATCCATGATGCAGATCTTCGTCAAGACGTTAACCGGTAAAACCATA
ACTCTGGAAGTTGAACCATCCGATACCATCGAAAACGTTAAGGCTAAAATTCAAGACAAGGAAGGAATTC
CACCTGATCAACAAAGATTGATCTTTGCCGGTAAGCAGCTCGAGGACGGTAGAACGCTGTCTGATTACAA
CATTCAGAAGGAGTCGACCTTACATCTTGTCTTAAGACTAAGAGGTGGTTAAGACGGTCTCCAGTAAAGG
TGGATACGGATCCGAATTCGAGCTCCGTCGACAAGCTTGCGGCCGCACTCGAGCACCACCACCACCACCA
CTGAGATCCGGCTGCTAACAAAGCCCGAAAGGAAGCTGAGTTGGCTGCTGCCACCGCTGAGCAATAACTA
GCATAACCCCTTGGGGCCTCTAAACGGGTCTTGAGGGGTTTTTTGCTGAAAGGAGGAACTATATCCGGAT
TGGCGAATGGG
[124 nt withheld, positions 1342-1465]
C
[91 nt withheld, positions 1467-1557]
A
[49 nt withheld, positions 1559-1607]
CCTTTGACGTTGGAGTCCACGTTCTTT
[37 nt withheld, positions 1635-1671]
ACCCTATCTCGGTCTATTCTTTTGATTTATAAGGGATTTTGCCGATTTCGGCCTATTGGTTAAAAAATGA
GCTGATTTAACAAAAATTTAACGCGAATTTTAACAAAATATTAACGCTTACAATTTAGGTGGCACTTTTC
GGGGAAATGTGCGCGGAACCCCTATTTGTTTATTTTTCTAAATACATTCAAATATGTATCCGCTCATGAA
TTAATTCTTAGAAAAACTCATCGAGCATCAAATGAAACTGCAATTTATTCATATCAGGATTATCAATACC
ATATTTTTGAAAAAGCCGTTTCTGTAATGAAGGAGAAAACTCACCGAGGCAGTTCCATAGGATGGCAAGA
TCCTGGTATCGGTCTGCGATTCCGACTCGTCCAACATCAATACAACCTATTAATTTCCCCTCGTCAAAAA
TAAGGTTATCAAGTGAGAAATCACCATGAGTGACGACTGAATCCGGTGAGAATGGCAAAAGTTTATGCAT
TTCTTTCCAGACTTGTTCAACAGGCCAGCCATTACGCTCGTCATCAAAATCACTCGCATCAACCAAACCG
TTATTCATTCGTGATTGCGCCTGAGCGAGACGAAATACGCGATCGCTGTTAAAAGGACAATTACAAACAG
GAATCGAATGCAACCGGCGCAGGAACACTGCCAGCGCATCAACAATATTTTCACCTGAATCAGGATATTC
TTCTAATACCTGGAATGCTGTTTTCCCGGGGATCGCAGTGGTGAGTAACCATGCATCATCAGGAGTACGG
ATAAAATGCTTGATGGTCGGAAGAGGCATAAATTCCGTCAGCCAGTTTAGTCTGACCATCTCATCTGTAA
CATCATTGGCAACGCTACCTTTGCCATGTTTCAGAAACAACTCTGGCGCATCGGGCTTCCCATACAATCG
ATAGATTGTCGCACCTGATTGCCCGACATTATCGCGAGCCCATTTATACCCATATAAATCAGCATCCATG
TTGGAATTTAATCGCGGCCTAGAGCAAGACGTTTCCCGTTGAATATGGCTCATAACACCCCTTGTATTAC
TGTTTATGTAAGCAGACAGTTTTATTGTTCATGACCAAAATCCCTTAACGTGAGTTTTCGTTCCACTGAG
CGTCAGACCCCGTAGAAAAGATCAAAGGATCTTCTTGAGATCCTTTTTTTCTGCGCGTAATCTGCTGCTT
GCAAACAAAAAAACCACCGCTACCAGCGGTGGTTTGTTTGCCGGATCAAGAGCTACCAACTCTTTTTCCG
AAGGTAACTGGCTTCAGCAGAGCGCAGATACCAAATACTGTCCTTCTAGTGTAGCCGTAGTTAGGCCACC
ACTTCAAGAACTCTGTAGCACCGCCTACATACCTCGCTCTGCTAATCCTGTTACCAGTGGCTGCTGCCAG
TGGCGATAAGTCGTGTCTTACCGGGTTGGACTCAAGACGATAGTTACCGGATAAGGCGCAGCGGTCGGGC
TGAACGGGGGGTTCGTGCACACAGCCCAGCTTGGAGCGAACGACCTACACCGAACTGAGATACCTACAGC
GTGAGCTATGAGAAAGCGCCACGCTTCCCGAAGGGAGAAAGGCGGACAGGTATCCGGTAAGCGGCAGGGT
CGGAACAGGAGAGCGCACGAGGGAGCTTCCAGGGGGAAACGCCTGGTATCTTTATAGTCCTGTCGGGTTT
CGCCACCTCTGACTTGAGCGTCGATTTTTGTGATGCTCGTCAGGGGGGCGGAGCCTATGGAAAAACGCCA
GCAACGCGGCCTTTTTACGGTTCCTGGCCTTTTGCTGGCCTTTTGCTCACATGTTCTTTCCTGCGTTATC
CCCTGATTCTGTGGATAACCGTATTACCGCCTTTGAGTGAGCTGATACCGCTCGCCGCAGCCGAACGACC
GAGCGCAGCGAGTCAGTGAGCGAGGAAGCGGAAGAGCGCCTGATGCGGTATTTTCTCCTTACGCATCTGT
GCGGTATTTCACACCGCAATGGTGCACTCTCAGTACAATCTGCTCTGATGCCGCATAGTTAAGCCAGTAT
ACACTCCGCTATCGCTACGTGACTGGGTCATGGCTGCGCCCCGACACCCGCCAACACCCGCTGACGCGCC
CTGACGGGCTTGTCTGCTCCCGGCATCCGCTTACAGACAAGCTGTGACCGTCTCCGGGAGCTGCATGTGT
CAGAGGTTTTCACCGTCATCACCGAAACGCGCGAGGCAGCTGCGGTAAAGCTCATCAGCGTGGTCGTGAA
GCGATTCACAGATGTCTGCCTGTTCATCCGCGTCCAGCTCGTTGAGTTTCTCCAGAAGCGTTAATGTCTG
GCTTCTGATAAAGCGGGCCATGTTAAGGGCGGTTTTTTCCTGTTTGGTCACTGATGCCTCCGTGTAAGGG
GGATTTCTGTTCATGGGGGTAATGATACCGATGAAACGAGAGAGGATGCTCACGATACGGGTTACTGATG
ATGAACATGCCCGGTTACTGGAACGTTGTGAGGGTAAACAACTGGCGGTATGGATGCGGCGGGACCAGAG
AAAAATCACTCAGGGTCAATGCCAGCGCTTCGTTAATACAGATGTAGGTGTTCCACAGGGTAGCCAGCAG
CATCCTGCGATGCAGATCCGGAACATAATGGTGCAGGGCGCTGACTTCCGCGTTTCCAGACTTTACGAAA
CACGGAAACCGAAGACCATTCATGTTGTTGCTCAGGTCGCAGACGTTTTGCAGCAGCAGTCGCTTCACGT
TCGCTCGCGTATCGGTGATTCATTCTGCTAACCAGTAAGGCAACCCCGCCAGCCTAGCCGGGTCCTCAAC
GACAGGAGCACGATCATGCGCACCCGTGGGGCCGCCATGCCGGCGATAATGGCCTGCTTCTCGCCGAAAC
GTTTGGTGGCGGGACCAGTGACGAAGGCTTGAGCGAGGGCGTGCAAGATTCCGAATACCGCAAGCGACAG
GCCGATCATCGTCGCGCTCCAGCGAAAGCGGTCCTCGCCGAAAATGACCCAGAGCGCTGCCGGCACCTGT
CCTACGAGTTGCATGATAAAGAAGACAGTCATAAGTGCGGCGACGATAGTCATGCCCCGCGCCCACCGGA
AGGAGCTGACTGGGTTGAAGGCTCTCAAGGGCATCGGTCGAGATCCCGGTGCCTAATGAGTGAGCTAACT
TACATTAATTGCGTTGCGCTCACTGCCCGCTTTCCAGTCGGGAAACCTGTCGTGCCAGCTGCATTAATGA
ATCGGCCAACGCGCGGGGAGAGGCGGTTTGCGTATTGGGCGCCAGGGTGGTTTTTCTTTTCACCAGTGAG
ACGGGCAACAGCTGATTGCCCTTCACCGCCTGGCCCTGAGAGAGTTGCAGCAAGCGGTCCACGCTGGTTT
GCCCCAGCAGGCGAAAATCCTGTTTGATGGTGGTTAACGGCGGGATATAACATGAGCTGTCTTCGGTATC
GTCGTATCCCACTACCGAGATATCCGCACCAACGCGCAGCCCGGACTCGGTAATGGCGCGCATTGCGCCC
AGCGCCATCTGATCGTTGGCAACCAGCATCGCAGTGGGAACGATGCCCTCATTCAGCATTTGCATGGTTT
GTTGAAAACCGGACATGGCACTCCAGTCGCCTTCCCGTTCCGCTATCGGCTGAATTTGATTGCGAGTGAG
ATATTTATGCCAGCCAGCCAGACGCAGACGCGCCGAGACAGAACTTAATGGGCCCGCTAACAGCGCGATT
TGCTGGTGACCCAATGCGACCAGATGCTCCACGCCCAGTCGCGTACCGTCTTCATGGGAGAAAATAATAC
TGTTGATGGGTGTCTGGTCAGAGACATCAAGAAATAACGCCGGAACATTAGTGCAGGCAGCTTCCACAGC
AATGGCATCCTGGTCATCCAGCGGATAGTTAATGATCAGCCCACTGACGCGTTGCGCGAGAAGATTGTGC
ACCGCCGCTTTACAGGCTTCGACGCCGCTTCGTTCTACCATCGACACCACCACGCTGGCACCCAGTTGAT
CGGCGCGAGATTTAATCGCCGCGACAATTTGCGACGGCGCGTGCAGGGCCAGACTGGAGGTGGCAACGCC
AATCAGCAACGACTGTTTGCCCGCCAGTTGTTGTGCCACGCGGTTGGGAATGTAATTCAGCTCCGCCATC
GCCGCTTCCACTTTTTCCCGCGTTTTCGCAGAAACGTGGCTGGCCTGGTTCACCACGCGGGAAACGGTCT
GATAAGAGACACCGGCATACTCTGCGACATCGTATAACGTTACTGGTTTCACATTCACCACCCTGAATTG
ACTCTCTTCCGGGCGCTATCATGCCATACCGCGAAAGGTTTTGCGCCATTCGATGGTGTCCGGGATCTCG
ACGCTCTCCCTTATGCGACTCCTGCATTAGGAAGCAGCCCAGTAGTAGGTTGAGGCCGTTGAGCACCGCC
GCCGCAAGGAATGGTGCATGCAAGGAGATGGCGCCCAACAGTCCCCCGGCCACGGGGCCTGCCACCATAC
CCACGCCGAAACAAGCGCTCATGAGCCCGAAGTGGCGAGCCCGATCTTCCCCATCGGTGATGTCGGCGAT
ATAGGCGCCAGCAACCGCACCTGTGGCGCCGGTGATGCCGGCCACGATGCGTCCGGCGTAGAGGATCGAG
ATCTCGATCCCGCGAAAT
Features (pLannotate 1.2.2; 20 found; start..end, strand, type, name):
      1..19      +  promoter       T7 promoter: promoter for bacteriophage T7 RNA polymerase
     20..44      +  protein_bind   lac operator: The lac repressor binds to the lac operator to inhibit transcription in E. coli. This inhibition can be relieved by adding lactose or isopropyl-β-D-thiogalactopyranoside (IPTG). lac repressor encoded by lacI
     59..81      +  RBS            RBS: efficient ribosome binding site from bacteriophage T7 gene 10 (Olins and Rangwala, 1989)
    110..823     +  CDS            mCitrine: mCitrine is a basic (constitutively fluorescent) yellow fluorescent protein published in 2001, derived from Aequorea victoria.
    872..1099    +  CDS            UBIQ_CERCA: Experimental evidence at protein level: Swiss-Prot protein existence level 1. Ubiquitin exists either covalently attached to another protein, or free (unanchored). When covalently bound, it is conjugated to target proteins via an isopeptide bond either as a monomer (monoubiquitin), a polymer linked via different Lys residues of the ubiquitin (polyubiquitin chains) or a linear polymer linked via the initiator Met of the ubiquitin (linear polyubiquitin chains). Polyubiquitin chains, when attached to a target protein, have different functions depending on the Lys residue of the ubiquitin that is
   1174..1191    +  CDS            9xHis (fragment): 9xHis affinity tag
   1201..1250    +  CDS            SET1 (fragment): solubility-enhancement tag derived from T7 phage gene 10B
   1258..1305    +  terminator     T7 terminator: transcription terminator for bacteriophage T7 RNA polymerase
   1342..1770    +  rep_origin     f1 ori (sequence partly withheld): f1 bacteriophage origin of replication; arrow indicates direction of (+) strand synthesis
   1823..1880    +  promoter       AmpR promoter (fragment): bla
   1889..2704    -  CDS            KanR: aminoglycoside phosphotransferase; aph(3')-Ia; confers resistance to kanamycin in bacteria or G418 (Geneticin®) in eukaryotes
   2826..3414    +  rep_origin     ori: high-copy-number ColE1/pMB1/pBR322/pUC origin of replication
   3600..3739    -  misc_feature   bom: basis of mobility region from pBR322
   3841..4032    -  CDS            rop: Rop protein, which maintains plasmids at low copy number; rop
   4049..4429    +  CDS            YPB1_ECOLX: Protein predicted: Swiss-Prot protein existence level 4. From Escherichia coli.
   4501..4792    -  CDS            TcR (fragment): tetracycline efflux protein; tet; confers resistance to tetracycline
   4807..4828    -  protein_bind   CAP binding site: CAP binding activates transcription in the presence of cAMP. E. coli catabolite activator protein
   4841..5923    -  CDS            lacI: lac repressor; lacI; The lac repressor binds to the lac operator to inhibit transcription in E. coli. This inhibition can be relieved by adding lactose or isopropyl-β-D-thiogalactopyranoside (IPTG).
   5924..6001    -  promoter       lacI promoter: lacI
   6009..6288    -  CDS            TcR (fragment): tetracycline efflux protein; tet; confers resistance to tetracycline
