[The description below was written by a language model from this plasmid's Addgene catalogue record and pLannotate feature annotations shown in this document.]
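Description:
Ubc-c005 is a bacterial expression plasmid built on the pNIC-YFP backbone for producing human ubiquitin (from the UBC gene) in E. coli as a fusion with an N-terminal yellow fluorescent protein. The annotated sequence is about 6.3 kb and has a pET-like architecture. A T7 promoter with an adjacent lac operator and the phage T7 gene 10 ribosome binding site drives the open reading frame, and a T7 terminator closes it. A plasmid-borne lacI gene with its own promoter supplies the repressor, so expression is held off until induction with IPTG in a host that provides T7 RNA polymerase. The plasmid is selected with kanamycin through an aph(3')-Ia resistance gene. It replicates from a ColE1/pBR322-type origin accompanied by the rop gene and bom site, consistent with the low copy number recorded. An f1 origin and remnants of a tetracycline resistance gene are also present as backbone carry-over.

The fluorescent partner is annotated as mCitrine, a YFP variant derived from Aequorea victoria. It is followed after a short gap by a single ubiquitin coding unit inserted by ligation-independent cloning. According to the depositor, ubiquitin sits directly after a TEV protease cleavage site, although this site is not itself annotated in the feature table. A short histidine-tag fragment is detected downstream of ubiquitin, but the record does not show whether it is in frame and translated. The associated publication describes a homogeneous FRET-based assay that monitors the formation and removal of poly-ubiquitin chains for the discovery of DTX3L inhibitors. This suggests that YFP-ubiquitin serves as one fluorescent partner in that assay.
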