Addgene plasmid #216876: Ubc-c005
Purpose: Bacterial expression vector for E. coli producing ubiquitin with N-terminal YFP fusion
Depositing lab: Lari Lehtiö. Depositing organization: University of Oulu. Publication: Discovery of DTX3L inhibitors through a homogeneous FRET-based assay that monitors formation and removal of poly-ubiquitin chains. Vela-Rodriguez C, Scarpulla I, Ashok Y, Lehtio L. SLAS Discov. 2023 Dec;28(8):365-375. doi: 10.1016/j.slasd.2023.08.005. Epub 2023 Aug 12. PubMed 37579950.
Backbone
  Vector backbone: pNIC-YFP
  Vector type: Bacterial Expression
Growth in bacteria
  Bacterial resistance: Kanamycin, 50 μg/mL
  Growth temperature: 37°C
  Growth strain: DH5alpha
  Copy number: Low Copy
Gene/Insert
  Gene/Insert name: Ubiquitin
  Species: H. sapiens (human)
  Entrez Gene: UBC (a.k.a. HMG20)
  Cloning method: Ligation Independent Cloning
Terms and licenses: Academic/Nonprofit Terms; Industry Terms: Not Available to Industry
Depositor comments: pNIC-YFP that contains the sequence of ubiquitin after the TEV-protease cleavage site
How to cite: Ubc-c005 was a gift from Lari Lehtiö (Addgene plasmid # 216876 ; http://n2t.net/addgene:216876 ; RRID:Addgene_216876)
